>Addgene plasmid #160108 | pLenti6.2_3xFLAG_V5_ mmDdx58_V5 | addgene full sequence | sequence record 314335 | Addgene NGS Result
CGTTACATAACTTACGGTAAATGGCCCGCCTGGCTGACCGCCCAACGACCCCCGCCCATTGACGTCAATA
ATGACGTATGTTCCCATAGTAACGCCAATAGGGACTTTCCATTGACGTCAATGGGTGGAGTATTTACGGT
AAACTGCCCACTTGGCAGTACATCAAGTGTATCATATGCCAAGTACGCCCCCTATTGACGTCAATGACGG
TAAATGGCCCGCCTGGCATTATGCCCAGTACATGACCTTATGGGACTTTCCTACTTGGCAGTACATCTAC
GTATTAGTCATCGCTATTACCATGGTGATGCGGTTTTGGCAGTACATCAATGGGCGTGGATAGCGGTTTG
ACTCACGGGGATTTCCAAGTCTCCACCCCATTGACGTCAATGGGAGTTTGTTTTGGCACCAAAATCAACG
GGACTTTCCAAAATGTCGTAACAACTCCGCCCCATTGACGCAAATGGGCGGTAGGCGTGTACGGTGGGAG
GTCTATATAAGCAGAGCTCGTTTAGTGAACCGTCAGATCGCCTGGAGACGCCATCCACGCTGTTTTGACC
TCCATAGAAGACACCGACTCTAGAGGATCCAGCCATGGACTACAAAGACCATGACGGTGATTATAAAGAT
CATGACATCGACTACAAGGATGACGATGACAAGGGCTCGGGCTCGACCTCGGGTAAGCCTATCCCTAACC
CTCTCCTCGGTCTCGATTCTACAAGTTTGTACAAAAAAGCAGAAGGGCCGTCAAGGCCCACCATGACAGC
GGAGCAGCGGCAGAATCTGCAAGCATTCAGAGACTATATCAAGAAGATTCTGGACCCCACCTACATCCTC
AGCTACATGAGTTCCTGGCTCGAGGATGAGGAGGTGCAGTACATTCAGGCTGAGAAGAACAACAAGGGCC
CAATGGAAGCTGCCTCACTCTTCCTCCAGTACCTGTTGAAGCTGCAGTCAGAGGGCTGGTTCCAGGCCTT
TTTGGATGCCCTGTACCATGCAGGTTACTGTGGACTTTGTGAAGCCATCGAAAGTTGGGACTTTCAAAAA
ATTGAAAAGTTAGAGGAACACAGATTACTTTTAAGACGTTTAGAACCAGAATTTAAGGCCACAGTTGATC
CAAATGATATCCTTTCTGAACTATCCGAATGTTTGATTAATCAGGAATGTGAAGAAATCAGACAGATCCG
AGACACTAAAGGGAGAATGGCAGGTGCGGAGAAGATGGCCGAATGTCTTATCAGATCCGACAAGGAAAAC
TGGCCAAAGGTCTTGCAACTTGCTTTGGAGAAAGACAACAGCAAGTTTAGTGAATTGTGGATTGTTGATA
AAGGTTTCAAAAGGGCTGAAAGCAAGGCTGATGAGGATGATGGAGCGGAGGCGTCCAGCATCCAGATTTT
CATTCAGGAAGAGCCAGAGTGTCAGAATCTCAGTCAGAATCCCGGGCCTCCTTCAGAAGCGTCTTCTAAT
AATTTACACAGCCCATTGAAACCAAGAAATTACCAACTGGAGCTTGCCCTGCCTGCCAAGAAAGGGAAAA
ATACAATAATATGTGCCCCTACTGGTTGTGGAAAAACCTTTGTGTCGCTTCTTATATGTGAACACCATCT
TAAAAAATTCCCATGTGGACAAAAAGGGAAAGTGGTCTTCTTCGCTAACCAAATTCCTGTCTATGAGCAG
CAGGCAACTGTGTTCTCACGATATTTTGAAAGACTTGGGTACAACATTGCGAGCATTTCTGGGGCAACAT
CTGATAGCGTCTCAGTGCAGCACATCATTGAAGACAATGATATCATCATCCTGACACCCCAGATTCTTGT
GAACAATCTCAACAACGGAGCCATCCCCTCGTTGTCTGTCTTCACTCTGATGATATTTGATGAGTGTCAT
AACACTAGCAAAAACCACCCATACAATCAGATCATGTTCAGATACCTAGACCACAAACTTGGAGAGTCAC
GGGACCCACTGCCTCAGGTCGTTGGGCTGACTGCCTCCGTCGGCGTTGGAGATGCTAAGACCGCGGAGGA
AGCCATGCAACATATCTGTAAACTCTGTGCCGCCCTGGATGCCTCCGTGATTGCCACAGTCAGAGACAAC
GTTGCAGAACTGGAACAGGTCGTTTATAAGCCCCAGAAAATTTCCAGGAAAGTGGCATCCCGGACTTCGA
ACACGTTTAAATGCATCATCTCTCAGCTGATGAAGGAGACAGAGAAGCTAGCCAAGGATGTCTCCGAGGA
ACTTGGAAAGCTTTTTCAAATTCAAAACAGAGAATTCGGCACCCAGAAATATGAACAGTGGATTGTCGGC
GTCCACAAAGCGTGCTCAGTGTTTCAGATGGCAGACAAAGAGGAGGAGAGCCGGGTCTGCAAAGCGCTCT
TCCTGTACACATCACATTTGCGGAAATACAACGATGCACTCATCATCAGTGAGGATGCACAGATGACAGA
CGCTCTAAATTACCTCAAAGCCTTCTTCCACGATGTCCGAGAAGCAGCATTCGATGAGACCGAGCGAGAG
CTTACTCGGAGGTTTGAAGAAAAACTAGAGGAATTAGAAAAAGTTTCCAGGGATCCCAGCAATGAGAATC
CTAAACTAAGAGACCTCTACTTGGTCTTACAAGAAGAGTACCACTTAAAGCCAGAGACCAAGACCATTCT
CTTCGTGAAGACCAGAGCACTCGTGGATGCTCTGAAGAAATGGATTGAAGAAAATCCTGCACTAAGCTTT
CTAAAGCCTGGCATACTGACTGGGCGTGGCAGAACAAACCGGGCAACAGGAATGACGCTCCCGGCACAGA
AGTGTGTGCTGGAGGCATTCAGAGCCAGCGGAGATAACAATATTCTGATTGCTACCTCGGTCGCTGATGA
AGGCATTGACATTGCTGAGTGCAATCTCGTCATTCTCTATGAGTACGTGGGCAACGTCATCAAGATGATC
CAAACCAGAGGCCGAGGAAGAGCACGAGATAGCAAGTGCTTCCTCCTGACCAGCAGCGCTGACGTGATTG
AAAAAGAAAAGGCGAACATGATCAAGGAAAAAATAATGAATGAATCCATCTTAAGACTGCAGACATGGGA
TGAAATGAAATTTGGAAAGACGGTTCACCGCATACAGGTGAATGAAAAACTCCTCAGAGACAGTCAGCAC
AAACCACAACCTGTTCCTGACAAAGAAAACAAGAAACTGCTGTGTGGAAAGTGCAAGAATTTTGCGTGCT
ACACAGCTGACATTCGAGTGGTTGAGACGTCCCACTACACTGTCCTTGGAGACGCTTTTAAGGAGCGCTT
TGTGTGTAAGCCACACCCTAAACCAAAGATCTATGACAATTTTGAGAAGAAAGCAAAGATATTCTGCGCC
AAACAGAACTGTAGCCACGACTGGGGAATTTTTGTGAGATACAAGACGTTCGAGATTCCAGTCATAAAAA
TTGAAAGTTTCGTCGTGGAAGATATTGTGAGCGGAGTTCAGAACCGGCACTCAAAGTGGAAGGACTTTCA
TTTTGAAAGGATACAGTTCGATCCTGCAGAAATGTCCGTATAGGGCCTCATGGGCCCAGCTTTCTTGTAC
AAAGTGGTTGCTCTATAGTAACTCGAGTCTAGAGGGCCCGCGGTTCGAAGGTAAGCCTATCCCTAACCCT
CTCCTCGGTCTCGATTCTACGCGTACCGGTTAGTAATGACGATGGTACCTACCGGGTAGGGGAGGCGCTT
TTCCCAAGGCAGTCTGGAGCATGCGCTTTAGCAGCCCCGCTGGGCACTTGGCGCTACACAAGTGGCCTCT
GGCCTCGCACACATTCCACATCCACCGGTAGGCGCCAACCGGCTCCGTTCTTTGGTGGCCCCTTCGCGCC
ACCTTCTACTCCTCCCCTAGTCAGGAAGTTCCCCCCCGCCCCGCAGCTCGCGTCGTGCAGGACGTGACAA
ATGGAAGTAGCACGTCTCACTAGTCTCGTGCAGATGGACAGCACCGCTGAGCAATGGAAGCGGGTAGGCC
TTTGGGGCAGCGGCCAATAGCAGCTTTGCTCCTTCGCTTTCTGGGCTCAGAGGCTGGGAAGGGGTGGGTC
CGGGGGCGGGCTCAGGGGCGGGCTCAGGGGCGGGGCGGGCGCCCGAAGGTCCTCCGGAGGCCCGGCATTC
TGCACGCTTCAAAAGCGCACGTCTGCCGCGCTGTTCTCCTCTTCCTCATCTCCGGGCCTTTCGACTCTAG
ACACGTGTTGACAATTAATCATCGGCATAGTATATCGGCATAGTATAATACGACAAGGTGAGGAACTAAA
CCATGGCCAAGCCTTTGTCTCAAGAAGAATCCACCCTCATTGAAAGAGCAACGGCTACAATCAACAGCAT
CCCCATCTCTGAAGACTACAGCGTCGCCAGCGCAGCTCTCTCTAGCGACGGCCGCATCTTCACTGGTGTC
AATGTATATCATTTTACTGGGGGACCTTGTGCAGAACTCGTGGTGCTGGGCACTGCTGCTGCTGCGGCAG
CTGGCAACCTGACTTGTATCGTCGCGATCGGAAATGAGAACAGGGGCATCTTGAGCCCCTGCGGACGGTG
CCGACAGGTGCTTCTCGATCTGCATCCTGGGATCAAAGCCATAGTGAAGGACAGTGATGGACAGCCGACG
GCAGTTGGGATTCGTGAATTGCTGCCCTCTGGTTATGTGTGGGAGGGCTAAGCACAATTCGAGCTCGGTA
CCTTTAAGACCAATGACTTACAAGGCAGCTGTAGATCTTAGCCACTTTTTAAAAGAAAAGGGGGGACTGG
AAGGGCTAATTCACTCCCAACGAAGACAAGATCTGCTTTTTGCTTGTACTGGGTCTCTCTGGTTAGACCA
GATCTGAGCCTGGGAGCTCTCTGGCTAACTAGGGAACCCACTGCTTAAGCCTCAATAAAGCTTGCCTTGA
GTGCTTCAAGTAGTGTGTGCCCGTCTGTTGTGTGACTCTGGTAACTAGAGATCCCTCAGACCCTTTTAGT
CAGTGTGGAAAATCTCTAGCAGTAGTAGTTCATGTCATCTTATTATTCAGTATTTATAACTTGCAAAGAA
ATGAATATCAGAGAGTGAGAGGAACTTGTTTATTGCAGCTTATAATGGTTACAAATAAAGCAATAGCATC
ACAAATTTCACAAATAAAGCATTTTTTTCACTGCATTCTAGTTGTGGTTTGTCCAAACTCATCAATGTAT
CTTATCATGTCTGGCTCTAGCTATCCCGCCCCTAACTCCGCCCATCCCGCCCCTAACTCCGCCCAGTTCC
GCCCATTCTCCGCCCCATGGCTGACTAATTTTTTTTATTTATGCAGAGGCCGAGGCCGCCTCGGCCTCTG
AGCTATTCCAGAAGTAGTGAGGAGGCTTTTTTGGAGGCCTAGGGACGTACCCAATTCGCCCTATAGTGAG
TCGTATTACGCGCGCTCACTGGCCGTCGTTTTACAACGTCGTGACTGGGAAAACCCTGGCGTTACCCAAC
TTAATCGCCTTGCAGCACATCCCCCTTTCGCCAGCTGGCGTAATAGCGAAGAGGCCCGCACCGATCGCCC
TTCCCAACAGTTGCGCAGCCTGAATGGCGAATGGG
[124 nt withheld, positions 5566-5689]
C
[91 nt withheld, positions 5691-5781]
A
[49 nt withheld, positions 5783-5831]
CCTTTGACGTTGGAGTCCACGTTCTTT
[37 nt withheld, positions 5859-5895]
ACCCTATCTCGGTCTATTCTTTTGATTTATAAGGGATTTTGCCGATTTCGGCCTATTGGTTAAAAAATGA
GCTGATTTAACAAAAATTTAACGCGAATTTTAACAAAATATTAACGCTTACAATTTAGGTGGCACTTTTC
GGGGAAATGTGCGCGGAACCCCTATTTGTTTATTTTTCTAAATACATTCAAATATGTATCCGCTCATGAG
ACAATAACCCTGATAAATGCTTCAATAATATTGAAAAAGGAAGAGTATGAGTATTCAACATTTCCGTGTC
GCCCTTATTCCCTTTTTTGCGGCATTTTGCCTTCCTGTTTTTGCTCACCCAGAAACGCTGGTGAAAGTAA
AAGATGCTGAAGATCAGTTGGGTGCACGAGTGGGTTACATCGAACTGGATCTCAACAGCGGTAAGATCCT
TGAGAGTTTTCGCCCCGAAGAACGTTTTCCAATGATGAGCACTTTTAAAGTTCTGCTATGTGGCGCGGTA
TTATCCCGTATTGACGCCGGGCAAGAGCAACTCGGTCGCCGCATACACTATTCTCAGAATGACTTGGTTG
AGTACTCACCAGTCACAGAAAAGCATCTTACGGATGGCATGACAGTAAGAGAATTATGCAGTGCTGCCAT
AACCATGAGTGATAACACTGCGGCCAACTTACTTCTGACAACGATCGGAGGACCGAAGGAGCTAACCGCT
TTTTTGCACAACATGGGGGATCATGTAACTCGCCTTGATCGTTGGGAACCGGAGCTGAATGAAGCCATAC
CAAACGACGAGCGTGACACCACGATGCCTGTAGCAATGGCAACAACGTTGCGCAAACTATTAACTGGCGA
ACTACTTACTCTAGCTTCCCGGCAACAATTAATAGACTGGATGGAGGCGGATAAAGTTGCAGGACCACTT
CTGCGCTCGGCCCTTCCGGCTGGCTGGTTTATTGCTGATAAATCTGGAGCCGGTGAGCGTGGGTCTCGCG
GTATCATTGCAGCACTGGGGCCAGATGGTAAGCCCTCCCGTATCGTAGTTATCTACACGACGGGGAGTCA
GGCAACTATGGATGAACGAAATAGACAGATCGCTGAGATAGGTGCCTCACTGATTAAGCATTGGTAACTG
TCAGACCAAGTTTACTCATATATACTTTAGATTGATTTAAAACTTCATTTTTAATTTAAAAGGATCTAGG
TGAAGATCCTTTTTGATAATCTCATGACCAAAATCCCTTAACGTGAGTTTTCGTTCCACTGAGCGTCAGA
CCCCGTAGAAAAGATCAAAGGATCTTCTTGAGATCCTTTTTTTCTGCGCGTAATCTGCTGCTTGCAAACA
AAAAAACCACCGCTACCAGCGGTGGTTTGTTTGCCGGATCAAGAGCTACCAACTCTTTTTCCGAAGGTAA
CTGGCTTCAGCAGAGCGCAGATACCAAATACTGTTCTTCTAGTGTAGCCGTAGTTAGGCCACCACTTCAA
GAACTCTGTAGCACCGCCTACATACCTCGCTCTGCTAATCCTGTTACCAGTGGCTGCTGCCAGTGGCGAT
AAGTCGTGTCTTACCGGGTTGGACTCAAGACGATAGTTACCGGATAAGGCGCAGCGGTCGGGCTGAACGG
GGGGTTCGTGCACACAGCCCAGCTTGGAGCGAACGACCTACACCGAACTGAGATACCTACAGCGTGAGCT
ATGAGAAAGCGCCACGCTTCCCGAAGGGAGAAAGGCGGACAGGTATCCGGTAAGCGGCAGGGTCGGAACA
GGAGAGCGCACGAGGGAGCTTCCAGGGGGAAACGCCTGGTATCTTTATAGTCCTGTCGGGTTTCGCCACC
TCTGACTTGAGCGTCGATTTTTGTGATGCTCGTCAGGGGGGCGGAGCCTATGGAAAAACGCCAGCAACGC
GGCCTTTTTACGGTTCCTGGCCTTTTGCTGGCCTTTTGCTCACATGTTCTTTCCTGCGTTATCCCCTGAT
TCTGTGGATAACCGTATTACCGCCTTTGAGTGAGCTGATACCGCTCGCCGCAGCCGAACGACCGAGCGCA
GCGAGTCAGTGAGCGAGGAAGCGGAAGAGCGCCCAATACGCAAACCGCCTCTCCCCGCGCGTTGGCCGAT
TCATTAATGCAGCTGGCACGACAGGTTTCCCGACTGGAAAGCGGGCAGTGAGCGCAACGCAATTAATGTG
AGTTAGCTCACTCATTAGGCACCCCAGGCTTTACACTTTATGCTTCCGGCTCGTATGTTGTGTGGAATTG
TGAGCGGATAACAATTTCACACAGGAAACAGCTATGACCATGATTACGCCAAGCGCGCAATTAACCCTCA
CTAAAGGGAACAAAAGCTGGAGCTGCAAGCTTAATGTAGTCTTATGCAATACTCTTGTAGTCTTGCAACA
TGGTAACGATGAGTTAGCAACATGCCTTACAAGGAGAGAAAAAGCACCGTGCATGCCGATTGGTGGAAGT
AAGGTGGTACGATCGTGCCTTATTAGGAAGGCAACAGACGGGTCTGACATGGATTGGACGAACCACTGAA
TTGCCGCATTGCAGAGATATTGTATTTAAGTGCCTAGCTCGATACATAAACGGGTCTCTCTGGTTAGACC
AGATCTGAGCCTGGGAGCTCTCTGGCTAACTAGGGAACCCACTGCTTAAGCCTCAATAAAGCTTGCCTTG
AGTGCTTCAAGTAGTGTGTGCCCGTCTGTTGTGTGACTCTGGTAACTAGAGATCCCTCAGACCCTTTTAG
TCAGTGTGGAAAATCTCTAGCAGTGGCGCCCGAACAGGGACTTGAAAGCGAAAGGGAAACCAGAGGAGCT
CTCTCGACGCAGGACTCGGCTTGCTGAAGCGCGCACGGCAAGAGGCGAGGGGCGGCGACTGGTGAGTACG
CCAAAAATTTTGACTAGCGGAGGCTAGAAGGAGAGAGATGGGTGCGAGAGCGTCAGTATTAAGCGGGGGA
GAATTAGATCGCGATGGGAAAAAATTCGGTTAAGGCCAGGGGGAAAGAAAAAATATAAATTAAAACATAT
AGTATGGGCAAGCAGGGAGCTAGAACGATTCGCAGTTAATCCTGGCCTGTTAGAAACATCAGAAGGCTGT
AGACAAATACTGGGACAGCTACAACCATCCCTTCAGACAGGATCAGAAGAACTTAGATCATTATATAATA
CAGTAGCAACCCTCTATTGTGTGCATCAAAGGATAGAGATAAAAGACACCAAGGAAGCTTTAGACAAGAT
AGAGGAAGAGCAAAACAAAAGTAAGACCACCGCACAGCAAGCGGCCGCTGATCTTCAGACCTGGAGGAGG
AGATATGAGGGACAATTGGAGAAGTGAATTATATAAATATAAAGTAGTAAAAATTGAACCATTAGGAGTA
GCACCCACCAAGGCAAAGAGAAGAGTGGTGCAGAGAGAAAAAAGAGCAGTGGGAATAGGAGCTTTGTTCC
TTGGGTTCTTGGGAGCAGCAGGAAGCACTATGGGCGCAGCGTCAATGACGCTGACGGTACAGGCCAGACA
ATTATTGTCTGGTATAGTGCAGCAGCAGAACAATTTGCTGAGGGCTATTGAGGCGCAACAGCATCTGTTG
CAACTCACAGTCTGGGGCATCAAGCAGCTCCAGGCAAGAATCCTGGCTGTGGAAAGATACCTAAAGGATC
AACAGCTCCTGGGGATTTGGGGTTGCTCTGGAAAACTCATTTGCACCACTGCTGTGCCTTGGAATGCTAG
TTGGAGTAATAAATCTCTGGAACAGATTTGGAATCACACGACCTGGATGGAGTGGGACAGAGAAATTAAC
AATTACACAAGCTTAATACACTCCTTAATTGAAGAATCGCAAAACCAGCAAGAAAAGAATGAACAAGAAT
TATTGGAATTAGATAAATGGGCAAGTTTGTGGAATTGGTTTAACATAACAAATTGGCTGTGGTATATAAA
ATTATTCATAATGATAGTAGGAGGCTTGGTAGGTTTAAGAATAGTTTTTGCTGTACTTTCTATAGTGAAT
AGAGTTAGGCAGGGATATTCACCATTATCGTTTCAGACCCACCTCCCAACCCCGAGGGGACCCGACAGGC
CCGAAGGAATAGAAGAAGAAGGTGGAGAGAGAGACAGAGACAGATCCATTCGATTAGTGAACGGATCTCG
ACGGTATCGATGTCGACGTTAACGCTAGCGACTGGGTCTGCGATGTCGACGTTAACGCTAGCGACTGGGT
CTGCGATAAGCTTGGGAGTTCCG
Features (pLannotate 1.2.2; 32 found; start..end, strand, type, name):
      1..304     +  enhancer       CMV enhancer: human cytomegalovirus immediate early enhancer
    305..508     +  promoter       CMV promoter: human cytomegalovirus (CMV) immediate early promoter
    598..663     +  CDS            3xFLAG: three tandem FLAG® epitope tags, followed by an enterokinase cleavage site
    682..722     +  CDS            V5 tag (fragment): epitope tag from simian virus 5
    722..742     +  protein_bind   attB1: mutant version of attB; core recombination site for the Gateway® BP reaction BP Clonase™
    763..3540    +  CDS            Ddx58: DDX58_MOUSE - Experimental evidence at protein level: Swiss-Prot protein existence level 1. Innate immune receptor that senses cytoplasmic viral nucleic acids and activates a downstream signaling cascade leading to the production of type I interferons and proinflammatory cytokines. Forms a ribonucleoprotein complex with viral RNAs on which it homooligomerizes to form filaments. The homooligomerization allows the recruitment of RNF135 an E3 ubiquitin-protein ligase that activates and amplifies the RIG-I-mediated antiviral signaling in an RNA length-dependent manner through ubiquitination-depend
   3557..3577    -  protein_bind   attB2: mutant version of attB; core recombination site for the Gateway® BP reaction BP Clonase™
   3620..3661    +  CDS            V5 tag: epitope tag from simian virus 5
   3694..4193    +  promoter       PGK promoter: mouse phosphoglycerate kinase 1 promoter
   4207..4254    +  promoter       EM7 promoter: synthetic bacterial promoter&nbsp
   4273..4671    +  CDS            BSD: blasticidin S deaminase; Aspergillus terreus BSD; confers resistance to blasticidin
   4688..4756    +  CDS            nef (fragment): NEF_HV1Z2 - Experimental evidence at protein level: Swiss-Prot protein existence level 1. Extracellular Nef protein targets CD4(+) T-lymphocytes for apoptosis by interacting with CXCR4 surface receptors. From Human immunodeficiency virus type 1 group M subtype D (isolate Z2/CDC-Z34) (HIV-1).
   4758..4991    +  LTR            3' LTR (ΔU3): self-inactivating 3' long terminal repeat (LTR) from HIV-1
   5063..5184    +  polyA_signal   SV40 poly(A) signal: SV40 polyadenylation signal
   5224..5359    +  rep_origin     SV40 ori: SV40 origin of replication
   5380..5398    -  promoter       T7 promoter: promoter for bacteriophage T7 RNA polymerase
   5406..5561    +  CDS            lacZα (fragment): LacZα fragment of β-galactosidase; lacZ fragment
   5566..5994    +  rep_origin     f1 ori (sequence partly withheld): f1 bacteriophage origin of replication; arrow indicates direction of (+) strand synthesis
   6047..6151    +  promoter       AmpR promoter: bla
   6152..7012    +  CDS            AmpR: β-lactamase; bla; confers resistance to ampicillin, carbenicillin, and related antibiotics
   7183..7771    +  rep_origin     ori: high-copy-number ColE1/pMB1/pBR322/pUC origin of replication
   7954..8046    +  CDS            lacI (fragment): lac repressor; lacI; The lac repressor binds to the lac operator to inhibit transcription in E. coli. This inhibition can be relieved by adding lactose or isopropyl-β-D-thiogalactopyranoside (IPTG).
   8059..8080    +  protein_bind   CAP binding site: CAP binding activates transcription in the presence of cAMP. E. coli catabolite activator protein
   8095..8125    +  promoter       lac promoter: promoter for the E. coli lac operon
   8133..8149    +  protein_bind   lac operator: The lac repressor binds to the lac operator to inhibit transcription in E. coli. This inhibition can be relieved by adding lactose or isopropyl-β-D-thiogalactopyranoside (IPTG). lac repressor encoded by lacI
   8194..8212    +  promoter       T3 promoter: promoter for bacteriophage T3 RNA polymerase
   8240..8466    +  promoter       RSV promoter: Rous sarcoma virus enhancer/promoter
   8467..8647    +  LTR            5' LTR (truncated): truncated 5' long terminal repeat (LTR) from HIV-1
   8694..8819    +  misc_feature   HIV-1 Ψ: packaging signal of human immunodeficiency virus type 1
   8803..9166    +  CDS            HIV-1 gag (fragment): gag protein from human immunodeficiency virus 1; gag
   9312..9545    +  misc_feature   RRE: The Rev response element (RRE) of HIV-1 allows for Rev-dependent mRNA export from the nucleus to the cytoplasm.
   9922..10022   +  CDS            Rev (fragment): human immunodeficiency virus 1 (HIV-1) Rev protein; rev; enhances nuclear export of unspliced and incompletely spliced viral mRNAs
