[The description below was written by a language model from this plasmid's Addgene catalogue record and pLannotate feature annotations shown in this document.]
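Description:
pLenti6.2_3xFLAG_V5_ mmDdx58_V5 is a 10.1 kb third-generation-style, self-inactivating HIV-1 lentiviral expression plasmid built on a pLenti6.2 backbone for expressing mouse Ddx58 (Rigi, encoding RIG-I) in mammalian cells. In bacteria it is maintained through a high-copy ColE1/pUC-type origin and selected with ampicillin via the β-lactamase gene. An f1 origin, an SV40 origin and remnants of a lac/T3/T7 cloning region are also present in the backbone. The viral genome is transcribed from an RSV promoter fused to a truncated 5' LTR. It carries the Ψ packaging signal with a partial gag sequence and the Rev response element for Rev-dependent nuclear export, and it ends in a ΔU3 3' LTR followed by an SV40 polyadenylation signal. The ΔU3 deletion is copied to both LTRs on reverse transcription, so the integrated provirus lacks LTR promoter activity. No cPPT or WPRE is annotated.

The payload is driven by the CMV immediate-early enhancer and promoter. The Ddx58 coding sequence was introduced by Gateway recombination and sits between attB1 and attB2 sites. A 3xFLAG epitope and a partial V5 sequence lie upstream, and a full V5 tag lies downstream of attB2. The catalogue lists only the N-terminal tags, and whether the C-terminal V5 is read in frame is not stated, although the plasmid name suggests it is. RIG-I is a cytoplasmic sensor of viral RNA that triggers type I interferon and proinflammatory cytokine production. A separate mouse PGK promoter, followed by the bacterial EM7 promoter, drives blasticidin S deaminase, allowing blasticidin selection of transduced cells. The construct suits stable, epitope-tagged RIG-I expression, and it was deposited with a study of dsRNA sensing and resistance to PD-1 blockade.
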