Addgene plasmid #160108: pLenti6.2_3xFLAG_V5_ mmDdx58_V5
Purpose: Expresses murine Ddx58 in mammalian cells
Depositing lab: Rizwan Haq. Depositing organization: Dana-Farber Cancer Institute. Publication: Inactivation of Fbxw7 impairs dsRNA sensing and confers resistance to PD-1 blockade. Gstalder C, Liu D, Miao D, Lutterbach B, DeVine AL, Lin C, Shettigar M, Pancholi P, Buchbinder EI, Carter SL, Manos MP, Rojas-Rudilla V, Brennick R, Gjini E, Chen PH, Lako A, Rodig S, Yoon CH, Freeman GJ, Barbie DA, Hodi FS, Miles W, Van Allen EM, Haq R. Cancer Discov. 2020 May 5. pii: 2159-8290.CD-19-1416. doi: 10.1158/2159-8290.CD-19-1416. PubMed 32371478.
Backbone
  Vector backbone: pLenti6.2 backbone
  Vector type: Mammalian Expression, Lentiviral
  Selectable markers: Blasticidin
Growth in bacteria
  Bacterial resistance: Ampicillin, 100 μg/mL
  Growth temperature: 37°C
  Growth strain: NEB Stable
  Copy number: High Copy
Gene/Insert
  Gene/Insert name: Ddx58
  Species: M. musculus (mouse)
  Entrez Gene: Rigi (a.k.a. 6430573D20Rik, C330021E21, Ddx58, RIG-I, RLR-1)
  Tag / fusion protein: 3xFLAG, V5 (N terminal on insert)
  Cloning method: Gateway Cloning
  Sequencing primers: 5′ CMV-F; 3′ MSCV rev
Terms and licenses: Academic/Nonprofit Terms; Industry Terms: Not Available to Industry
How to cite: pLenti6.2_3xFLAG_V5_ mmDdx58_V5 was a gift from Rizwan Haq (Addgene plasmid # 160108 ; http://n2t.net/addgene:160108 ; RRID:Addgene_160108)
